>Addgene plasmid #191294 | pTETDuet_WTDHFR_R166QTS | addgene full sequence | sequence record 378508 | Addgene NGS Result
CTTAAGTCGAACAGAAAGTAATCGTATTGTACATCCCTATCAGTGATAGAGATTGACATCCCTATCAGTG
ATAGAGATACTGAGCACATCAGCAGGACGCACTGACCGAATTCATTAAAGAGGAGAAAGGTACCATGCTG
CAGATCTCATGAAACAGTACCTGGAGCTGATGCAAAAAGTTCTGGATGAGGGTACCCAGAAAAACGACCG
CACGGGTACCGGAACGCTGAGCATTTTTGGCCATCAGATGCGTTTTAACCTGCAGGACGGATTCCCGCTG
GTTACGACCAAACGCTGCCACCTGCGTAGCATTATTCATGAGCTGCTGTGGTTTCTGCAAGGTGACACTA
ACATCGCGTATCTGCACGAAAACAATGTGACGATCTGGGATGAATGGGCCGATGAAAACGGCGATCTGGG
CCCAGTGTATGGTAAACAGTGGCGCGCCTGGCCAACGCCAGATGGCCGCCACATCGATCAGATCACGACC
GTGCTGAATCAACTGAAAAACGACCCGGACAGCCGCCGCATTATTGTTTCCGCGTGGAATGTGGGTGAAC
TGGATAAAATGGCGCTGGCGCCGTGCCATGCATTCTTCCAGTTTTACGTTGCGGACGGTAAGCTGAGCTG
TCAACTTTATCAGCAGAGCTGCGATGTTTTCCTCGGCCTGCCGTTCAATATCGCCAGCTACGCGTTACTG
GTGCATATGATGGCGCAGCAGTGCGACCTGGAGGTGGGTGATTTTGTCTGGACCGGCGGTGATACCCACC
TGTACAGCAACCATATGGACCAAACGCATCTGCAATTGAGCCGTGAGCCGCGTCCGCTGCCGAAACTGAT
TATTAAGCGCAAACCCGAGAGCATCTTTGACTATCGTTTCGAAGACTTCGAGATTGAAGGCTACGATCCG
CACCCGGGTATCAAAGCGCCGGTGGCTATCTAACTCGAGTCTGGTAAAGAAACCGCTGCTGCGAAATTTG
AACGCCAGCACATGGACTCGTCTACTAGCGCAGCTTAATTAACCTAGGCTGCTGCCACCGCTGAGCAATA
ACTAGCATAACCCCTTGGGGCCTCTAAACGGGTCTTGAGGGGTTTTTTGCTGAAACCTCAGGCATTTGAG
AAGCACACGGTCACACTGCTTCCGGTAGTCAATAAACCGGTAAACCAGCAATAGACATAAGCGGCTATTT
AACGACCCTGCCCTGAACCGACGACCGGGTCGAATTTGCTTTCGAATTTCTGCCATTCATCCGCTTATTA
TCACTTATTCAGGCGTAGCAACCAGGCGTTTAAGGGCACCAATAACTGCCTTAAAAAAATTACGCCCCGC
CCTGCCACTCATCGCAGTACTGTTGTAATTCATTAAGCATTCTGCCGACATGGAAGCCATCACAAACGGC
ATGATGAACCTGAATCGCCAGCGGCATCAGCACCTTGTCGCCTTGCGTATAATATTTGCCCATAGTGAAA
ACGGGGGCGAAGAAGTTGTCCATATTGGCCACGTTTAAATCAAAACTGGTGAAACTCACCCAGGGATTGG
CTGAGACGAAAAACATATTCTCAATAAACCCTTTAGGGAAATAGGCCAGGTTTTCACCGTAACACGCCAC
ATCTTGCGAATATATGTGTAGAAACTGCCGGAAATCGTCGTGGTATTCACTCCAGAGCGATGAAAACGTT
TCAGTTTGCTCATGGAAAACGGTGTAACAAGGGTGAACACTATCCCATATCACCAGCTCACCGTCTTTCA
TTGCCATACGGAACTCCGGATGAGCATTCATCAGGCGGGCAAGAATGTGAATAAAGGCCGGATAAAACTT
GTGCTTATTTTTCTTTACGGTCTTTAAAAAGGCCGTAATATCCAGCTGAACGGTCTGGTTATAGGTACAT
TGAGCAACTGACTGAAATGCCTCAAAATGTTCTTTACGATGCCATTGGGATATATCAACGGTGGTATATC
CAGTGATTTTTTTCTCCATTTTAGCTTCCTTAGCTCCTGAAAATCTCGATAACTCAAAAAATACGCCCGG
TAGTGATCTTATTTCATTATGGTGAAAGTTGGAACCTCTTACGTGCCGATCAACGTCTCATTTTCGCCAA
AAGTTGGCCCAGGGCTTCCCGGTATCAACAGGGACACCAGGATTTATTTATTCTGCGAAGTGATCTTCCG
TCACAGGTATTTATTCGGCGCAAAGTGCGTCGGGTGATGCTGCCAACTTACTGATTTAGTGTATGATGGT
GTTTTTGAGGTGCTCCAGTGGCTTCTGTTTCTATCAGCTGTCCCTCCTGTTCAGCTACTGACGGGGTGGT
GCGTAACGGCAAAAGCACCGCCGGACATCAGCGCTAGCGGAGTGTATACTGGCTTACTATGTTGGCACTG
ATGAGGGTGTCAGTGAAGTGCTTCATGTGGCAGGAGAAAAAAGGCTGCACCGGTGCGTCAGCAGAATATG
TGATACAGGATATATTCCGCTTCCTCGCTCACTGACTCGCTACGCTCGGTCGTTCGACTGCGGCGAGCGG
AAATGGCTTACGAACGGGGCGGAGATTTCCTGGAAGATGCCAGGAAGATACTTAACAGGGAAGTGAGAGG
GCCGCGGCAAAGCCGTTTTTCCATAGGCTCCGCCCCCCTGACAAGCATCACGAAATCTGACGCTCAAATC
AGTGGTGGCGAAACCCGACAGGACTATAAAGATACCAGGCGTTTCCCCCTGGCGGCTCCCTCGTGCGCTC
TCCTGTTCCTGCCTTTCGGTTTACCGGTGTCATTCCGCTGTTATGGCCGCGTTTGTCTCATTCCACGCCT
GACACTCAGTTCCGGGTAGGCAGTTCGCTCCAAGCTGGACTGTATGCACGAACCCCCCGTTCAGTCCGAC
CGCTGCGCCTTATCCGGTAACTATCGTCTTGAGTCCAACCCGGAAAGACATGCAAAAGCACCACTGGCAG
CAGCCACTGGTAATTGATTTAGAGGAGTTAGTCTTGAAGTCATGCGCCGGTTAAGGCTAAACTGAAAGGA
CAAGTTTTGGTGACTGCGCTCCTCCAAGCCAGTTACCTCGGTTCAAAGAGTTGGTAGCTCAGAGAACCTT
CGAAAAACCGCCCTGCAAGGCGGTTTTTTCGTTTTCAGAGCAAGAGATTACGCGCAGACCAAAACGATCT
CAAGAAGATCATCTTATTAATCAGATAAAATATTTCTAGATTTCAGTGCAATTTATCTCTTCAAATGTAG
CACCTGAAGTCAGCCCCATACGATATAAGTTGTAATTCTCATGTTAGTCATGCCCCGCGCCCACCGGAAG
GAGCTGACTGGGTTGAAGGCTCTCAAGGGCATCGGTCGAGATCCCGGTGCCTAATGAGTGAGCTAACTTA
CATTAATTGCGTTGCGCTCACTGCCCGCTTTCCAGTCGGGAAACCTGTCGTGCCAGCTGCATTAATGAAT
CGGCCAACGCGCGGGGAGAGGCGGTTTGCGTATTGGGCGCCAGGGTGGTTTTTCTTTTCACCAGTGAGAC
GGGCAACAGCTGATTGCCCTTCACCGCCTGGCCCTGAGAGAGTTGCAGCAAGCGGTCCACGCTGGTTTGC
CCCAGCAGGCGAAAATCCTGTTTGATGGTGGTTAACGGCGGGATATAACATGAGCTGTCTTCGGTATCGT
CGTATCCCACTACCGAGATGTCCGCACCAACGCGCAGCCCGGACTCGGTAATGGCGCGCATTGCGCCCAG
CGCCATCTGATCGTTGGCAACCAGCATCGCAGTGGGAACGATGCCCTCATTCAGCATTTGCATGGTTTGT
TGAAAACCGGACATGGCACTCCAGTCGCCTTCCCGTTCCGCTATCGGCTGAATTTGATTGCGAGTGAGAT
ATTTATGCCAGCCAGCCAGACGCAGACGCGCCGAGACAGAACTTAATGGGCCCGCTAACAGCGCGATTTG
CTGGTGACCCAATGCGACCAGATGCTCCACGCCCAGTCGCGTACCGTCTTCATGGGAGAAAATAATACTG
TTGATGGGTGTCTGGTCAGAGACATCAAGAAATAACGCCGGAACATTAGTGCAGGCAGCTTCCACAGCAA
TGGCATCCTGGTCATCCAGCGGATAGTTAATGATCAGCCCACTGACGCGTTGCGCGAGAAGATTGTGCAC
CGCCGCTTTACAGGCTTCGACGCCGCTTCGTTCTACCATCGACACCACCACGCTGGCACCCAGTTGATCG
GCGCGAGATTTAATCGCCGCGACAATTTGCGACGGCGCGTGCAGGGCCAGACTGGAGGTGGCAACGCCAA
TCAGCAACGACTGTTTGCCCGCCAGTTGTTGTGCCACGCGGTTGGGAATGTAATTCAGCTCCGCCATCGC
CGCTTCCACTTTTTCCCGCGTTTTCGCAGAAACGTGGCTGGCCTGGTTCACCACGCGGGAAACGGTCTGA
TAAGAGACACCGGCATACTCTGCGACATCGTATAACGTTACTGGTTTCACATTCACCACCCTGAATTGAC
TCTCTTCCGGGCGCTATCATGCCATACCGCGAAAGGTTTTGCGCCATTCGATGGTGTCCGGGATCTCGAC
GCTCTCCCTTATGCGACTCCTGCATTAGGAAATTAATACGACTCACTATAGGGGAATTGTGAGCGGATAA
CAATTCCCCTGTAGAAATAATTTTGTTTAACTTTAATAAGGAGATATACCATGATCAGTCTGATTGCGGC
GTTAGCGGTAGATCGCGTTATCGGCATGGAAAACGCCATGCCGTGGAACCTGCCTGCCGATCTCGCCTGG
TTTAAACGCAACACCTTAAATAAACCCGTGATTATGGGCCGCCATACCTGGGAATCAATCGGTCGTCCGT
TGCCAGGACGCAAAAATATTATCCTCAGCAGTCAACCGGGTACGGACGATCGCGTAACGTGGGTGAAGTC
GGTGGATGAAGCCATCGCGGCGTGTGGTGACGTACCAGAAATCATGGTGATTGGCGGCGGTCGCGTTTAT
GAACAGTTCTTGCCAAAAGCGCAAAAACTGTATCTGACGCATATCGACGCAGAAGTGGAAGGCGACACCC
ATTTCCCGGATTACGAGCCGGATGACTGGGAATCGGTATTCAGCGAATTCCACGATGCTGATGCGCAGAA
CTCTCACAGCTATTGCTTTGAGATTCTGGAGCGGCGGTAACAGGCGTCGACAAGCTTGCGGCCGCATAAT
G
Features (pLannotate 1.2.2; 19 found; start..end, strand, type, name):
     34..107     +  promoter       PLtetO-1 promoter: modified phage lambda PL promoter with tet operator sites (Lutz and Bujard, 1997)
    149..940     +  CDS            thyA: TYSY_ECO57 - Experimental evidence at protein level: Swiss-Prot protein existence level 1. Catalyzes the reductive methylation of 2'-deoxyuridine-5'- monophosphate (dUMP) to 2'-deoxythymidine-5'-monophosphate (dTMP) while utilizing 5,10-methylenetetrahydrofolate (mTHF) as the methyl donor and reductant in the reaction, yielding dihydrofolate (DHF) as a by- product. This enzymatic reaction provides an intracellular de novo source of dTMP, an essential precursor for DNA biosynthesis. From Escherichia coli O157:H7.
    956..997     +  CDS            S-Tag (fragment): affinity and epitope tag derived from pancreatic ribonuclease A
   1027..1044    +  CDS            SET1 (fragment): solubility-enhancement tag derived from T7 phage gene 10B
   1052..1099    +  terminator     T7 terminator: transcription terminator for bacteriophage T7 RNA polymerase
   1323..1979    -  CDS            cat: CAT_ECOLX - Experimental evidence at protein level: Swiss-Prot protein existence level 1. This enzyme is an effector of chloramphenicol resistance in bacteria. From Escherichia coli. This protein is used as a marker in many commonly used cloning vectors, such as pACYC184.
   1980..2082    -  promoter       cat promoter: promoter of the E. coli cat gene encoding chloramphenicol acetyltransferase
   2203..2346    +  mobile_element IS1 (fragment): prokaryotic transposable element IS1
   2465..2520    -  rep_origin     RSF ori (fragment): Plasmids containing the RSF 1030 origin of replication can be propagated in E. coli cells that contain additional plasmids with compatible origins.
   2608..3153    -  rep_origin     p15A ori: Plasmids containing the medium-copy-number p15A origin of replication can be propagated in E. coli cells that contain a second plasmid with the ColE1 origin.
   3265..3329    -  CDS            TcR (fragment): tetracycline efflux protein; tet; confers resistance to tetracycline
   3344..3365    -  protein_bind   CAP binding site: CAP binding activates transcription in the presence of cAMP. E. coli catabolite activator protein
   3378..4460    -  CDS            lacI: lac repressor; lacI; The lac repressor binds to the lac operator to inhibit transcription in E. coli. This inhibition can be relieved by adding lactose or isopropyl-β-D-thiogalactopyranoside (IPTG).
   4461..4538    -  promoter       lacI promoter: lacI
   4546..4581    -  CDS            TcR (fragment): tetracycline efflux protein; tet; confers resistance to tetracycline
   4584..4602    +  promoter       T7 promoter: promoter for bacteriophage T7 RNA polymerase
   4603..4627    +  protein_bind   lac operator: The lac repressor binds to the lac operator to inhibit transcription in E. coli. This inhibition can be relieved by adding lactose or isopropyl-β-D-thiogalactopyranoside (IPTG). lac repressor encoded by lacI
   4642..4664    +  RBS            RBS: efficient ribosome binding site from bacteriophage T7 gene 10 (Olins and Rangwala, 1989)
   4671..5150    +  CDS            ecDHFR: E. coli dihydrofolate reductase; folA
