[The description below was written by a language model from this plasmid's Addgene catalogue record and pLannotate feature annotations shown in this document.]
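Description:
pTETDuet_WTDHFR_R166QTS is a bacterial co-expression plasmid of about 5.2 kb, built on the pTET-duet backbone, that carries two linked E. coli folate-pathway enzymes: dihydrofolate reductase (folA, DHFR) and thymidylate synthase (thyA, TS). It replicates from a p15A origin, which is compatible with ColE1-type plasmids and is catalogued here as low copy. Selection is by chloramphenicol through a cat gene driven by its own promoter. Short annotated fragments of an RSF origin, IS1 and a tetracycline resistance gene appear to be backbone remnants rather than functional elements.

The two genes sit in separate Duet-style expression units. The folA unit consists of a T7 promoter followed by a lac operator and the T7 gene 10 ribosome binding site, and the plasmid also encodes lacI under its native promoter, so this unit has the standard lac-repressible, IPTG-responsive T7 architecture. Immediately downstream on the circular map, thyA is placed behind the PLtetO-1 promoter, a phage lambda PL derivative bearing tet operator sites. No tetR gene is annotated on the plasmid, so any Tet regulation would depend on the host. The thyA reading frame is followed by a partial S-tag sequence and a T7 terminator; the record does not say whether the tag is fused to the protein.

In this version DHFR is wild type and TS carries the R166Q substitution. TS produces dihydrofolate as a by-product of dTMP synthesis and DHFR reduces it, so the two activities are metabolically coupled. The associated publication maps the genetic landscape of a metabolic interaction, and this plasmid appears to supply one defined DHFR/TS allele combination for that kind of study.
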