Addgene plasmid #191294: pTETDuet_WTDHFR_R166QTS
Purpose: Bacterial co-expression of E. coli folA (Dihydrofolate Reductase) and E. coli thyA (Thymidylate Synthase)
Depositing lab: Kimberly Reynolds. Depositing organization: University of Texas Southwestern Medical Center. Publication: The genetic landscape of a metabolic interaction. Nguyen TN, Ingle C, Thompson S, Reynolds KA. Nat Commun. 2024 Apr 18;15(1):3351. doi: 10.1038/s41467-024-47671-0. PubMed 38637543.
Backbone
  Vector backbone: pTET-duet
  Vector type: Bacterial Expression
Growth in bacteria
  Bacterial resistance: Chloramphenicol, 25 μg/mL
  Growth temperature: 30°C
  Growth strain: DH5alpha
  Copy number: Low Copy
Gene/Insert
  Gene/Insert name: folA, thyA (alt names: DHFR; TS)
  Species: E. coli
  Mutation: WT DHFR, R166Q TYMS
  Promoter: T7 (folA), Tet (thyA)
  Cloning method: Restriction Enzyme; 5′ cloning site EcoNI (not destroyed); 3′ cloning site NotI (not destroyed)
  Sequencing primers: 5′ _GGATCTCGACGCTCTCCCTT; 3′ _CCGCTGAGCAATAACTAGC
Terms and licenses: Academic/Nonprofit Terms; Industry Terms: Not Available to Industry
Depositor comments: Please visit https://doi.org/10.1101/2023.05.28.542639 for bioRxiv preprint.
How to cite: pTETDuet_WTDHFR_R166QTS was a gift from Kimberly Reynolds (Addgene plasmid # 191294 ; http://n2t.net/addgene:191294 ; RRID:Addgene_191294)
